>Addgene plasmid #146010 | pAc5.1B-lambdaN-HA-DmSmaug_1-762-V5His6_C | depositor full sequence | sequence record 288455 | Full Sequence
CTTCAAGGAATTAATTCTATATTCTAAAAACACAAATGATACTTCTAAAAAAAATCATGAATGGCATCAA
CTCTGAATCAAATCTTTGCAGATGCACCTACTTCTCATTTCCACTGTCACATCATTTTTCCAGATCTCGC
TGCCTGTTATGTGGCCCACAAACCAAGACACGTTTTATGGCCATTAAAGCTGGCTGATCGTCGCCAAACA
CCAAATACATATCAATATGTACATTCGAGAAAGAAGCGATCAAAGAAGCGTCTTCGGGCGAGTAGGAGAA
TGCGGAGGAGAAGGAGAACGAGCTGATCTAGTATCTCTCCACAATCCAATGCCAACTGACCAACTGGCCA
TATTCGGAGCAATTTGAAGCCAATTTCCATCGCCTGGCGATCGCTCCATTCTTGGCTATATGTTTTTCAC
CGTTCCCGGGGCCATTTTCAAAGACTCGTCGGTAAGATAAGATTGTGTCACTCGCTGTCTCTCTTCATTT
GTCGAAGAATGCTGAGGAATTTCGCGATGACGTCGGCGAGTATTTTGAAGAATGAGAATAATTTGTATTT
ATACGAAAATCAGTTAGTGGAATTTTCTACAAAAACATGTTATCTATAGATAATTTTGTTGCAAAATATG
TTGACTATGACAAAGATTGTATGTATATACCTTTAATGTATTCTCATTTTCTTATGTATTTATAATGGCA
ATGATGATACTGATGATATTTTAAGATGATGCCAGACCACAGGCTGATTTCTGCGTCTTTTGCCGAACGC
AGTGCATGTGCGGTTGTTGTTTTTTGGAATAGTTTCAATTTTCGGACTGTCCGCTTTGATTTCAGTTTCT
TGGCTTATTCAAAAAGCAAAGTAAAGCCAAAAAAGCGAGATGGCAATACCAAATGCGGCAAAACGGTAGT
GGAAGGAAAGGGGTGCGGGGCAGCGGAAGGAAGGGTGGGGCGGGGCGTGGCGGGGTCTGTGGCTGGGCGC
GACGTCACCGACGTTGGAGCCACTCCTTTGACCATGTGTGCGTGTGTGTATTATTCGTGTCTCGCCACTC
GCCGGTTGTTTTTTTCTTTTTATCTCGCTCTCTCTAGCGCCATCTCGTACGCATGCTCAACGCACCGCAT
GTTGCCGTGTCCTTTATGCGTCATTTTGGCTCGAAATAGGCAATTATTTAAACAAAGATTAGTCAACGAA
AACGCTAAAATAAATAAGTCTACAATATGGTTACTTATTGCCATGTGTGTGCAGCCAACGATAGCAACAA
AAGCAACAACACAGTGGCTTTCCCTCTTTCACTTTTTGTTTGCAAGCGCGTGCGAGCAAGACGGCACGAC
CGGCAAACGCAATTACGCTGACAAAGAGCAGACGAAGTTTTGGCCGAAAAACATCAAGGCGCCTGATACG
AATGCATTTGCAATAACAATTGCGATATTTAATATTGTTTATGAAGCTGTTTGACTTCAAAACACACAAA
AAAAAAAATAAAACAAATTATTTGAAAGAGAATTAGGAATCGGACAGCTTATCGTTACGGGCTAACAGCA
CACCGAGACGAAATAGCTTACCTGACGTCACAGCCTCTGGAAGAACTGCCGCCAAGCAGAGAGAGAGAGA
AAAAGAGGGAGAGCAGCTTAGACCGCATGTGCTTGTGTGTGAGGCGTCTCTCTCTTCGTCTCCTGTTTGC
GCAAACGCATAGACTGCACTGAGAAAATCGATTACCTATTTTTTATGAATGAATATTTGCACTATTACTA
TTCAAAACTATTAAGATAGCAATCACATTCAATAGCCAAATACTATACCACCTGAGCGATGCAACGAAAT
GATCAATTTGAGCAAAAATGCTGCATATTTAGGACGGCATCATTATAGAAATGCTTCTTGCTGTGTACTT
TTCTCTCGTCTGGCAGCTGTTTCGCCGTTATTGTTAAAACCGGCTTAAGTTAGGTGTGTTTTCTACGACT
AGTGATGCCCCTACTAGAAGATGTGTGTTGCACAAATGTCCCTGAATAACCAATTTGAAGTGCAGATAGC
AGTAAACGTAAGCTAATATGAATATTATTTAACTGTAATGTTTTAATATCGCTGGACATTACTAATAAAC
CCACTATAAACACATGTACATATGTATGTTTTGGCATACAATGAGTAGTTGGGGAAAAAATGTGTAAAAG
CACCGTGACCATCACAGCATAAAGATAACCAGCTGAAGTATCGAATATGAGTAACCCCCAAATTGAATCA
CATGCCGCAACTGATAGGACCCATGGAAGTACACTCTTCATGGCGATATACAAGACACACACAAGCACGA
ACACCCAGTTGCGGAGGAAATTCTCCGTAAATGAAAACCCAATCGGCGAACAATTCATACCCATATATGG
TAAAAGTTTTGAACGCGACTTGAGAGCGGAGAGCATTGCGGCTGATAAGGTTTTAGCGCTAAGCGGGCTT
TATAAAACGGGCTGCGGGACCAGTTTTCATATCACTACCGTTTGAGTTCTTGTGCTGTGTGGATACTCCT
CCCGACACAAAGCCGCTCCATCAGCCAGCAGTCGTCTAATCCAGAGACCCCGGATCGGGGTACCAACATG
GACGCACAAACACGACGACGTGAGCGTCGCGCTGAGAAACAAGCTCAATGGAAAGCTGCAAACGGTGGAT
CTCCTCCACATATGGCTTACCCATACGATGTTCCAGATTACGCTCCTCCAAGCTTGAATTCTGCAGATAT
CATGAAGTACGCAACTGGAACTGACAACGCGATGACCTCCGGCATCAGCGGCCAAACCAATAACTCTAAC
AGTGCATCCAACGAGATGCAGCCAACCACATCAACGCCTACTGCAGCCCACAAGGAGGCCACATCAACGG
CCACGACGACGGCGACATACGCCAATGGCAATCCCAATTCTAACGCCAATCCCAGCCAGAGCCAGCCGTC
CAATGCGCTGTTTTGCGAGCAGGTGACCACAGTGACAAATCTCTTCGAGAAGTGGAACGACTGCGAGCGA
ACCGTCGTGATGTACGCGCTGCTCAAGCGGCTGCGCTACCCGAGCCTCAAGTTTCTACAGTATTCTATCG
ACAGCAACCTGACCCAGAACCTGGGCACCTCGCAGACCAATCTGAGCAGCGTGGTTATTGACATCAATGC
CAACAATCCGGTGTACCTGCAGAATCTACTCAACGCCTACAAGACGTTCCAGCCATGTGACCTGCTCGAC
GCCATGTCCTCCTCGTCGTCCGACAAGGACTCGATGCCATGTTACGGCAGTGACTTCCAGATCACCACAT
CAGCGCAGTGTGACGAGCGAAAGCTGTATGCCCGCAAGGAGGACATTCTGCATGAAGTACTGAACATGCT
GCCTCTGCTGAAGCCGGGCAATGAGGAGGCCAAGCTTATCTACCTGACCCTCATACCAGTTGCCGTCAAG
GACACCATGCAGCAAATTGTGCCCACGGAGTTGGTGCAGCAGATCTTCTCGTACCTACTCATCCATCCAG
CTATCACCAGCGAGGACAGACGTTCGCTCAACATTTGGCTGCGTCACTTGGAGGATCATATCCAAGCGGC
TGCGGCGGGCCTGACAAATCGCAGTTACTTCCTGCAGCCCTCGCCGCAACTGGTCGCTGGTGGTAGCTCA
ACAGGCAGTGGTAGCTGTTCCTCTTCGGCGACCAGCTCTTCGACAGCATCCTGTTCGTCGGTGGCCTCAT
CCTCGTTGTGCCCCGCAAGCGGCAGCCGTTCCTCACGCACCAACGACTGGCAAACGATCGCCCCGCCCAG
CAAGCAATTGCAAAACAAATTGGCCGGTGATTGGCGTGGCAATGGAGGCGGCAGCTCCAGCGGGTCGATC
AATCCACTCTGTGATAATCTTAATGGTATTACCCTGAACGAATTAGCTTCTAGTCAGAACAGTCTCGGCC
TGTCGCTGGAGGGCAGCTCTTCCCTGGTCAACGGTGTGGTCGCTGGTGCAGGCTCTATGTTGGGAATCGC
TGGTGGCGACGATCATGACACGTCATTTAGCAAGAATGGCACGGAGATTCTCGATTTTGACCCGGTGACG
GCGGACATGGGTGAGGCCTGTAGTCTGGCCAGCAGTAGCCTTTGTGGACGTAACGGTGGAAATCCTGTTG
AGGATCGATCGCAACCTCCGCCGAATCTTCAGCAGCAATTGCTTCAGCCTCCTCCCTATGCCTCGATCCT
TATGGGAAACGTGGGCGATCAGTTTGGAGAGATCAACCGGTGGAGCCTGGACAGCAAGATTGCAGCCCTG
AAGACGCGGCGCTCTAACAGCCTCACCACGCAAACGATCTCTAGCTGTTCCAGCTCGTCTAACTCATCGG
TGATCACGGTCAATGACAACTGCTCCAATTCAACGGAGAATCTGGCACAGTTTGCCAACAAGCCCCGTAG
TTTTTCCTTATCGATTGAGCATCAGCGCGGCGCCTTGATGAACAGCGGTTCCGATACTCGTCTGGATGAA
TTCAAGCCCAATTATATTAAGTTCCACACGCGCAACGTGGGCATGTCGGGAATCGGACTCTGGCTAAAAT
CCTTGCGTCTGCACAAGTACATCGAGCTGTTCAAGAACATGACGTACGAGGAAATGCTCTTGATCACCGA
GGACTTTCTGCAGAGTGTTGGCGTCACCAAGGGCGCCTCCCACAAGCTTGCCCTTTGCATTGATAAGCTG
AAGGAACGGGCCAATATTCTTAACCGGGTAGAACAAGAACTGCTATCGGGTCAAATGGAGCTGAGCACGG
CGGTTGAGGAGCTAACAAATATTGTGCTGACACCAATGAAGCCACTGGAGTCTCCAGGACCACCGGAGGA
AAACATTGGTCTGCGTTTTCTTAAGGTCATTGACATTGTGACCAATACGTTGCAGCAGGATCCGTATGCT
GTCCAAGACGACGAGACTTTGGGTGTGCTTATGTGGATTCTAGACCGTTCTATCCACAACGAGGCATTTA
TGAATCATGCCAGTCAACTCAAGGACCTGAAGTTTAAGTTGTCCAAACGCTCGAGTCTAGAGGGCCCGCG
GTTCGAAGGTAAGCCTATCCCTAACCCTCTCCTCGGTCTCGATTCTACGCGTACCGGTCATCATCACCAT
CACCATTGAGTTTAAACCCGCTGATCAGCCTCGACTGTGCCTTCTAAGGCCTGAGCTCGCTGATCAGCCT
CGATCGAGGATCCAGACATGATAAGATACATTGATGAGTTTGGACAAACCACAACTAGAATGCAGTGAAA
AAAATGCTTTATTTGTGAAATTTGTGATGCTATTGCTTTATTTGTAACCATTATAAGCTGCAATAAACAA
GTTAACAACAACAATTGCATTCATTTTATGTTTCAGGTTCAGGGGGAGGTGTGGGAGGTTTTTTAAAGCA
AGTAAAACCTCTACAAATGTGGTATGGCTGATTATGATCAGTCGACCGATGCCCTTGAGAGCCTTCAACC
CAGTCAGCTCCTTCCGGTGGGCGCGGGGCATGACTATCGTCGCCGCACTTATGACTGTCTTCTTTATCAT
GCAACTCGTAGGACAGGTGCCGGCAGCGCTCTGGGTCATTTTCGGCGAGGACCGCTTTCGCTGGAGCGCG
ACGATGATCGGCCTGTCGCTTGCGGTATTCGGAATCTTGCACGCCCTCGCTCAAGCCTTCGTCACTGGTC
CCGCCACCAAACGTTTCGGCGAGAAGCAGGCCATTATCGCCGGCATGGCGGCCGACGCGCTGGGCTACGT
CTTGCTGGCGTTCGCGACGCGAGGCTGGATGGCCTTCCCCATTATGATTCTTCTCGCTTCCGGCGGCATC
GGGATGCCCGCGTTGCAGGCCATGCTGTCCAGGCAGGTAGATGACGACCATCAGGGACAGCTTCAAGGAT
CGCTCGCGGCTCTTACCAGCCAGCAAAAGGCCAGGAACCGTAAAAAGGCCGCGTTGCTGGCGTTTTTCCA
TAGGCTCCGCCCCCCTGACGAGCATCACAAAAATCGACGCTCAAGTCAGAGGTGGCGAAACCCGACAGGA
CTATAAAGATACCAGGCGTTTCCCCCTGGAAGCTCCCTCGTGCGCTCTCCTGTTCCGACCCTGCCGCTTA
CCGGATACCTGTCCGCCTTTCTCCCTTCGGGAAGCGTGGCGCTTTCTCAATGCTCACGCTGTAGGTATCT
CAGTTCGGTGTAGGTCGTTCGCTCCAAGCTGGGCTGTGTGCACGAACCCCCCGTTCAGCCCGACCGCTGC
GCCTTATCCGGTAACTATCGTCTTGAGTCCAACCCGGTAAGACACGACTTATCGCCACTGGCAGCAGCCA
CTGGTAACAGGATTAGCAGAGCGAGGTATGTAGGCGGTGCTACAGAGTTCTTGAAGTGGTGGCCTAACTA
CGGCTACACTAGAAGGACAGTATTTGGTATCTGCGCTCTGCTGAAGCCAGTTACCTTCGGAAAAAGAGTT
GGTAGCTCTTGATCCGGCAAACAAACCACCGCTGGTAGCGGTGGTTTTTTTGTTTGCAAGCAGCAGATTA
CGCGCAGAAAAAAAGGATCTCAAGAAGATCCTTTGATCTTTTCTACGGGGTCTGACGCTCAGTGGAACGA
AAACTCACGTTAAGGGATTTTGGTCATGAGATTATCAAAAAGGATCTTCACCTAGATCCTTTTAAATTAA
AAATGAAGTTTTAAATCAATCTAAAGTATATATGAGTAAACTTGGTCTGACAGTTACCAATGCTTAATCA
GTGAGGCACCTATCTCAGCGATCTGTCTATTTCGTTCATCCATAGTTGCCTGACTCCCCGTCGTGTAGAT
AACTACGATACGGGAGGGCTTACCATCTGGCCCCAGTGCTGCAATGATACCGCGAGACCCACGCTCACCG
GCTCCAGATTTATCAGCAATAAACCAGCCAGCCGGAAGGGCCGAGCGCAGAAGTGGTCCTGCAACTTTAT
CCGCCTCCATCCAGTCTATTAATTGTTGCCGGGAAGCTAGAGTAAGTAGTTCGCCAGTTAATAGTTTGCG
CAACGTTGTTGCCATTGCTGCAGGCATCGTGGTGTCACGCTCGTCGTTTGGTATGGCTTCATTCAGCTCC
GGTTCCCAACGATCAAGGCGAGTTACATGATCCCCCATGTTGTGCAAAAAAGCGGTTAGCTCCTTCGGTC
CTCCGATCGTTGTCAGAAGTAAGTTGGCCGCAGTGTTATCACTCATGGTTATGGCAGCACTGCATAATTC
TCTTACTGTCATGCCATCCGTAAGATGCTTTTCTGTGACTGGTGAGTACTCAACCAAGTCATTCTGAGAA
TAGTGTATGCGGCGACCGAGTTGCTCTTGCCCGGCGTCAACACGGGATAATACCGCGCCACATAGCAGAA
CTTTAAAAGTGCTCATCATTGGAAAACGTTCTTCGGGGCGAAAACTCTCAAGGATCTTACCGCTGTTGAG
ATCCAGTTCGATGTAACCCACTCGTGCACCCAACTGATCTTCAGCATCTTTTACTTTCACCAGCGTTTCT
GGGTGAGCAAAAACAGGAAGGCAAAATGCCGCAAAAAAGGGAATAAGGGCGACACGGAAATGTTGAATAC
TCATACTCTTCCTTTTTCAATATTATTGAAGCATTTATCAGGGTTATTGTCTCATGAGCGGATACATATT
TGAATGTATTTAGAAAAATAAACAAATAGGGGTTCCGCGCACATTTCCCCGAAAAGTGCCACCTGACGTC
TAAGAAACCATTATTATCATGACATTAACCTATAAAAATAGGCGTATCACGAGGCCCTTTCGT
Features (pLannotate 1.2.2; 11 found; start..end, strand, type, name):
     56..2568    +  promoter       Ac5 promoter: Drosophila melanogaster actin 5C promoter
   2588..2653    +  CDS            N (fragment): REGN_LAMBD - Experimental evidence at protein level: Swiss-Prot protein existence level 1. Plays a role as a transcriptional antitermination factor that allows the virus to initiate its lytic phase. Activates expression of the delayed viral early genes by modifying host RNA polymerase (RNAP) into a form that is resistant to termination signals. This antitermination function requires the host NusA protein which serves to stabilize the interaction between antitermination protein N and host RNA polymerase. From Escherichia phage lambda (Bacteriophage lambda).
   2678..2704    +  CDS            3xHA (fragment): three tandem HA epitope tags
   2732..5017    +  CDS            smg (fragment): SMG_DROME - Experimental evidence at protein level: Swiss-Prot protein existence level 1. Translation regulator that binds to the 3'-UTR of specific mRNAs such as nanos (nos) and prevents their translation. Prevents translation of unlocalized nos in the bulk cytoplasm via the recruitment of cup. From Drosophila melanogaster (Fruit fly).
   5048..5089    +  CDS            V5 tag: epitope tag from simian virus 5
   5189..5323    -  polyA_signal   SV40 poly(A) signal: SV40 polyadenylation signal
   5346..5430    -  CDS            large T antigen (fragment): large T antigen from SV40 (simian virus 40)
   5431..5901    +  CDS            TcR (fragment): tetracycline efflux protein; tet; confers resistance to tetracycline
   5945..6533    -  rep_origin     ori: high-copy-number ColE1/pMB1/pBR322/pUC origin of replication
   6704..7564    -  CDS            AmpR: β-lactamase; bla; confers resistance to ampicillin, carbenicillin, and related antibiotics
   7565..7669    -  promoter       AmpR promoter: bla
