[The description below was written by a language model from this plasmid's Addgene catalogue record and pLannotate feature annotations shown in this document.]
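Description:
pAc5.1B-lambdaN-HA-DmSmaug_1-762-V5His6_C is an insect-cell expression plasmid of about 7.8 kb. The catalogue lists its backbone as unknown, although the name and feature layout point to a pAc5.1-type vector. It is propagated in E. coli through a ColE1/pUC-family origin and selected with ampicillin via the β-lactamase gene and its own promoter. The origin is annotated as a high-copy type, whereas the catalogue entry records the plasmid as low copy. Short fragments of a tetracycline resistance gene and of SV40 large T antigen are also detected; these appear to be non-functional backbone remnants, and no marker for selection in insect cells is annotated.

The payload is a single fusion open reading frame driven by the constitutive Drosophila melanogaster actin 5C promoter and followed by an SV40 polyadenylation signal, which is annotated on the minus strand. At the N-terminus is a short fragment of the bacteriophage lambda N protein, followed by an HA epitope (annotated as a partial match to 3xHA, consistent with a single copy). Next comes residues 1–762 of Drosophila Smaug (smg), a translational repressor that binds the 3′ UTRs of mRNAs such as nanos. The insert carries seven silent changes relative to the reference transcript. A V5 tag lies downstream, and the name also indicates a His6 tag, although this is not separately annotated.

The lambda N peptide is the standard part used to tether a protein to reporter mRNAs carrying BoxB hairpins. The design therefore suits tethering assays in Drosophila cultured cells that test how this truncated Smaug affects mRNA translation or stability, though the record itself states only insect expression as the purpose. The epitope tags allow detection of the protein.
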