Addgene plasmid #146010: pAc5.1B-lambdaN-HA-DmSmaug_1-762-V5His6_C
Purpose: Insect Expression of DmSmaug_1-762
Depositing lab: Elisa Izaurralde. Depositing organization: Max Planck Institute for Developmental Biology.
Backbone
  Vector backbone: Unknown
  Vector type: Insect Expression
Growth in bacteria
  Bacterial resistance: Ampicillin, 100 μg/mL
  Growth temperature: 37°C
  Growth strain: DH5alpha
  Copy number: Low Copy
Gene/Insert
  Gene/Insert name: DmSmaug_1-762
  Species: D. melanogaster (fly)
  Mutation: 7 silent mutations compared to the sequence given by NCBI: NM_079263.2
  Entrez Gene: smg (a.k.a. Dmel_CG5263, CG5263, D69, Dmel\CG5263, SMG, SmG, Smaug, Smg, anon-D69, anonD69)
  Cloning method: Unknown
Terms and licenses: Academic/Nonprofit Terms; Industry Terms: Not Available to Industry
Depositor comments: Plasmids from this collection were made available to the research community and donated after the lab closed. Please note that the sequence provided by the depositing laboratory may be theoretical/predicted or based on Sanger sequencing results. There may be discrepancies between sequencing results obtained by Addgene and the depositor sequence. If an Addgene verified sequence is not available, please contact before placing your order to request that our lab fully sequence the plasmid.
How to cite: pAc5.1B-lambdaN-HA-DmSmaug_1-762-V5His6_C was a gift from Elisa Izaurralde (Addgene plasmid # 146010 ; http://n2t.net/addgene:146010 ; RRID:Addgene_146010)
